>Addgene plasmid #142777 | TFORF1286 | addgene full sequence | sequence record 462897 | Addgene NGS Result
TTAATGTAGTCTTATGCAATACTCTTGTAGTCTTGCAACATGGTAACGATGAGTTAGCAACATGCCTTAC
AAGGAGAGAAAAAGCACCGTGCATGCCGATTGGTGGAAGTAAGGTGGTACGATCGTGCCTTATTAGGAAG
GCAACAGACGGGTCTGACATGGATTGGACGAACCACTGAATTGCCGCATTGCAGAGATATTGTATTTAAG
TGCCTAGCTCGATACATAAACGGGTCTCTCTGGTTAGACCAGATCTGAGCCTGGGAGCTCTCTGGCTAAC
TAGGGAACCCACTGCTTAAGCCTCAATAAAGCTTGCCTTGAGTGCTTCAAGTAGTGTGTGCCCGTCTGTT
GTGTGACTCTGGTAACTAGAGATCCCTCAGACCCTTTTAGTCAGTGTGGAAAATCTCTAGCAGTGGCGCC
CGAACAGGGACTTGAAAGCGAAAGGGAAACCAGAGGAGCTCTCTCGACGCAGGACTCGGCTTGCTGAAGC
GCGCACGGCAAGAGGCGAGGGGCGGCGACTGGTGAGTACGCCAAAAATTTTGACTAGCGGAGGCTAGAAG
GAGAGAGATGGGTGCGAGAGCGTCAGTATTAAGCGGGGGAGAATTAGATCGCGATGGGAAAAAATTCGGT
TAAGGCCAGGGGGAAAGAAAAAATATAAATTAAAACATATAGTATGGGCAAGCAGGGAGCTAGAACGATT
CGCAGTTAATCCTGGCCTGTTAGAAACATCAGAAGGCTGTAGACAAATACTGGGACAGCTACAACCATCC
CTTCAGACAGGATCAGAAGAACTTAGATCATTATATAATACAGTAGCAACCCTCTATTGTGTGCATCAAA
GGATAGAGATAAAAGACACCAAGGAAGCTTTAGACAAGATAGAGGAAGAGCAAAACAAAAGTAAGACCAC
CGCACAGCAAGCGGCCGCTGATCTTCAGACCTGGAGGAGGAGATATGAGGGACAATTGGAGAAGTGAATT
ATATAAATATAAAGTAGTAAAAATTGAACCATTAGGAGTAGCACCCACCAAGGCAAAGAGAAGAGTGGTG
CAGAGAGAAAAAAGAGCAGTGGGAATAGGAGCTTTGTTCCTTGGGTTCTTGGGAGCAGCAGGAAGCACTA
TGGGCGCAGCGTCAATGACGCTGACGGTACAGGCCAGACAATTATTGTCTGGTATAGTGCAGCAGCAGAA
CAATTTGCTGAGGGCTATTGAGGCGCAACAGCATCTGTTGCAACTCACAGTCTGGGGCATCAAGCAGCTC
CAGGCAAGAATCCTGGCTGTGGAAAGATACCTAAAGGATCAACAGCTCCTGGGGATTTGGGGTTGCTCTG
GAAAACTCATTTGCACCACTGCTGTGCCTTGGAATGCTAGTTGGAGTAATAAATCTCTGGAACAGATTTG
GAATCACACGACCTGGATGGAGTGGGACAGAGAAATTAACAATTACACAAGCTTAATACACTCCTTAATT
GAAGAATCGCAAAACCAGCAAGAAAAGAATGAACAAGAATTATTGGAATTAGATAAATGGGCAAGTTTGT
GGAATTGGTTTAACATAACAAATTGGCTGTGGTATATAAAATTATTCATAATGATAGTAGGAGGCTTGGT
AGGTTTAAGAATAGTTTTTGCTGTACTTTCTATAGTGAATAGAGTTAGGCAGGGATATTCACCATTATCG
TTTCAGACCCACCTCCCAACCCCGAGGGGACCCATGCATTGCATCTCAATTAGTCAGCAACCAGGTGTGG
AAAGTCCCCAGGCTCCCCAGCAGGCAGAAGTATGCAAAGCATGCGTCTCAATTAGTCAGCAACCATAGTC
CCGCCCCTAACTCCGCCCATCCCGCCCCTAACTCCGCCCAGTTCCGCCCATTCTCCGCCCCATGGCTGAC
TAATTTTTTTTATTTATGCAGAGGCCGAGGCCGCCTCGGCCTCTGAGCTATTCCAGAAGTAGTGAGGAGG
CTTTTTTGGAGGCCTAGGCTTTTGCAAAAAGCTTTCTAGAGGTACCACCGGAGCTTACCATGACCGAGTA
CAAGCCCACGGTGCGCCTCGCCACCCGCGACGACGTCCCCAGGGCCGTACGCACCCTCGCCGCCGCGTTC
GCCGACTACCCCGCCACGCGCCACACCGTCGATCCGGACCGCCACATCGAGCGGGTCACCGAGCTGCAAG
AACTCTTCCTCACGCGCGTCGGGCTCGACATCGGCAAGGTGTGGGTCGCGGACGACGGCGCCGCCGTGGC
GGTCTGGACCACGCCGGAGAGCGTCGAAGCGGGGGCGGTGTTCGCCGAGATCGGCCCGCGCATGGCCGAG
TTGAGCGGTTCCCGGCTGGCCGCGCAGCAACAGATGGAAGGCCTCCTGGCGCCGCACCGGCCCAAGGAGC
CCGCGTGGTTCCTGGCCACCGTCGGCGTCTCGCCCGACCACCAGGGCAAGGGTCTGGGCAGCGCCGTCGT
GCTCCCCGGAGTGGAGGCGGCCGAGCGCGCCGGGGTGCCCGCCTTCCTGGAGACCTCCGCGCCCCGCAAC
CTCCCCTTCTACGAGCGGCTCGGCTTCACCGTCACCGCCGACGTCGAGGTGCCCGAAGGACCGCGCACCT
GGTGCATGACCCGCAAGCCCGGTGCCAGTTAACGAATTCTAGATCTTGAGACAAATGGCAGTATTCATCC
ACAATTTTAAAAGAAAAGGGGGGATTGGGGGGTACAGTGCAGGGGAAAGAATAGTAGACATAATAGCAAC
AGACATACAAACTAAAGAATTACAAAAACAAATTACAAAAATTCAAAATTTTCGGGTTTATTACAGGGAC
AGCAGAGATCCACTTTGGCGCCGGCTCGAGGCCTGCAGGTGCAAAGATGGATAAAGTTTTAAACAGAGAG
GAATCTTTGCAGCTAATGGACCTTCTAGGTCTTGAAAGGAGTGGGAATTGGCTCCGGTGCCCGTCAGTGG
GCAGAGCGCACATCGCCCACAGTCCCCGAGAAGTTGGGGGGAGGGGTCGGCAATTGAACCGGTGCCTAGA
GAAGGTGGCGCGGGGTAAACTGGGAAAGTGATGTCGTGTACTGGCTCCGCCTTTTTCCCGAGGGTGGGGG
AGAACCGTATATAAGTGCAGTAGTCGCCGTGAACGTTCTTTTTCGCAACGGGTTTGCCGCCAGAACACAG
GTAAGTGCCGTGTGTGGTTCCCGCGGGCCTGGCCTCTTTACGGGTTATGGCCCTTGCGTGCCTTGAATTA
CTTCCACCTGGCTGCAGTACGTGATTCTTGATCCCGAGCTTCGGGTTGGAAGTGGGTGGGAGAGTTCGAG
GCCTTGCGCTTAAGGAGCCCCTTCGCCTCGTGCTTGAGTTGAGGCCTGGCCTGGGCGCTGGGGCCGCCGC
GTGCGAATCTGGTGGCACCTTCGCGCCTGTCTCGCTGCTTTCGATAAGTCTCTAGCCATTTAAAATTTTT
GATGACCTGCTGCGACGCTTTTTTTCTGGCAAGATAGTCTTGTAAATGCGGGCCAAGATCTGCACACTGG
TATTTCGGTTTTTGGGGCCGCGGGCGGCGACGGGGCCCGTGCGTCCCAGCGCACATGTTCGGCGAGGCGG
GGCCTGCGAGCGCGGCCACCGAGAATCGGACGGGGGTAGTCTCAAGCTGGCCGGCCTGCTCTGGTGCCTG
GCCTCGCGCCGCCGTGTATCGCCCCGCCCTGGGCGGCAAGGCTGGCCCGGTCGGCACCAGTTGCGTGAGC
GGAAAGATGGCCGCTTCCCGGCCCTGCTGCAGGGAGCTCAAAATGGAGGACGCGGCGCTCGGGAGAGCGG
GCGGGTGAGTCACCCACACAAAGGAAAAGGGCCTTTCCGTCCTCAGCCGTCGCTTCATGTGACTCCACGG
AGTACCGGGCGCCGTCCAGGCACCTCGATTAGTTCTCGAGCTTTTGGAGTACGTCGTCTTTAGGTTGGGG
GGAGGGGTTTTATGCGATGGAGTTTCCCCACACTGAGTGGGTGGAGACTGAAGTTAGGCCAGCTTGGCAC
TTGATGTAATTCTCCTTGGAATTTGCCCTTTTTGAGTTTGGATCTTGGTTCATTCTCAAGCCTCAGACAG
TGGTTCAAAGTTTTTTTCTTCCATTTCAGGTGTCGTGAGGCTAGCACCGCCACCATGTCTCGGCGCAAGC
AGGCCAAGCCCCAGCACCTCAAGTCGGACGAGGAGCTGCTGCCGCCTGACGGGGCTCCCGAGCACGCCGC
CCCGGGGGAAGGTGCGGAGGACGCAGACAGCGGGCCCGAGAGCCGCAGCGGGGGCGAGGAGACCAGCGTG
TGCGAGAAATGCTGCGCCGAGTTCTTCAAGTGGGCGGACTTCCTGGAGCACCAGCGGAGCTGCACCAAGC
TCCCGCCCGTGCTGATCGTGCACGAGGACGCGCCCGCGCCGCCCCCCGAGGACTTCCCCGAGCCTTCGCC
CGCCAGCTCCCCCAGCGAGCGCGCCGAAAGCGAGGCGGCCGAGGAGGCGGGTGCGGAGGGCGCGGAGGGC
GAGGCCAGGCCGGTGGAGAAGGAGGCCGAGCCCATGGACGCGGAACCCGCGGGGGACACGCGCGCGCCCC
GGCCCCCGCCTGCGGCCCCTGCACCCCCAACGCCCGCCTACGGCGCGCCCAGCACCAACGTGACCCTGGA
GGCGCTGCTGAGCACCAAGGTGGCGGTGGCGCAGTTCTCGCAGGGCGCGCGCGCGGCAGGCGGCTCGGGA
GCAGGTGGAGGCGTGGCAGCTGCAGCCGTGCCCCTGATCCTGGAACAGCTCATGGCCCTGCAGCAGCAGC
AGATCCACCAGCTGCAGCTCATCGAGCAGATCCGCAGCCAGGTGGCCCTCATGCAGCGCCCGCCGCCGCG
GCCCTCACTCAGCCCCGCGGCCGCCCCGAGCGCACCGGGCCCGGCCCCCAGCCAGCTGCCCGGGCTGGCC
GCGCTCCCGCTGTCGGCCGGGGCCCCTGCCGCCGCCATCGCGGGCTCGGGCCCCGCCGCCCCGGCCGCCT
TCGAGGGCGCGCAGCCGCTGTCCCGGCCCGAGTCTGGCGCCAGCACCCCCGGCGGCCCTGCGGAGCCCAG
CGCGCCCGCCGCCCCCAGCGCCGCCCCTGCCCCCGCTGCCCCCGCCCCGGCGCCAGCGCCGCAGAGCGCA
GCCTCGTCGCAGCCGCAGAGCGCATCCACGCCGCCTGCCCTGGCCCCGGGGTCCCTGCTGGGTGCGGCGC
CCGGCCTGCCAAGTCCGCTTCTACCTCAGACTTCCGCCAGCGGCGTCATCTTCCCCAACCCGCTGGTCAG
CATCGCGGCCACGGCCAACGCTCTGGACCCGCTGTCCGCGCTCATGAAGCACCGCAAGGGCAAGCCGCCC
AATGTGTCGGTGTTCGAGCCCAAAGCCAGCGCCGAGGACCCGTTCTTCAAGCACAAATGCCGCTTCTGCG
CCAAGGTCTTCGGCAGCGACAGCGCGCTCCAGATCCACCTGCGCTCGCACACAGGCGAGCGGCCCTTCAA
GTGCAACATCTGCGGGAACCGCTTCTCCACCAAAGGCAACCTGAAGGTGCACTTCCAGAGGCACAAGGAG
AAGTACCCCCACATCCAGATGAACCCTTACCCGGTCCCCGAGTACCTGGACAACGTGCCCACCTGCTCGG
GCATCCCCTACGGCATGTCGCTGCCCCCCGAGAAGCCCGTGACCACCTGGCTGGACAGCAAGCCCGTGCT
GCCCACCGTGCCCACGTCCGTGGGGCTGCAACTGCCGCCCACTGTCCCTGGCGCGCACGGCTACGCCGAC
TCTCCCAGCGCCACCCCAGCCAGCCGCTCCCCGCAGAGGCCCTCGCCCGCCTCCAGCGAGTGCGCCTCCT
TGTCCCCAGGCCTCAACCACGTGGAGTCCGGCGTGTCGGCCACCGCCGAGTCCCCACAGTCGCTCCTCGG
CGGGCCGCCCCTCACTAAAGCCGAGCCCGTCAGCCTGCCCTGCACCAACGCCAGGGCCGGGGACGCTCCC
GTGGGCGCGCAGGCTAGCGCTGCACCCACATCGGTGGACGGCGCACCCACGAGCCTCGGCAGCCCCGGGC
TGCCCGCCGTCTCCGAGCAGTTCAAGGCCCAGTTTCCGTTCGGGGGGCTGCTAGACTCGATGCAAACGTC
GGAAACCTCGAAGCTGCAGCAGCTGGTGGAGAACATCGACAAGAAGATGACGGACCCGAACCAGTGCGTC
ATCTGCCACCGGGTGCTGAGCTGCCAGAGCGCGCTGAAGATGCACTACCGGACGCACACGGGGGAGCGGC
CGTTCAAGTGCAAGATCTGCGGCCGCGCCTTCACCACCAAGGGCAACCTCAAGACGCACTTCGGCGTGCA
CCGTGCAAAGCCGCCCCTGCGCGTGCAGCACTCCTGCCCCATCTGCCAGAAGAAGTTCACCAACGCCGTG
GTCCTGCAGCAGCACATCCGCATGCACATGGGCGGCCAGATCCCCAACACGCCGCTGCCGGAGGGCTTCC
AGGATGCCATGGACTCCGAGCTGGCCTACGACGACAAGAACGCGGAGACCCTGAGCAGCTACGATGACGA
CATGGACGAGAACTCCATGGAGGACGACGCTGAGCTGAAGGACGCGGCCACCGACCCGGCCAAGCCACTC
CTGTCCTACGCGGGGTCCTGCCCGCCCTCCCCGCCCTCGGTCATCTCCAGCATTGCCGCCCTGGAGAACC
AGATGAAGATGATCGACTCGGTCATGAGCTGCCAGCAGCTGACCGGCCTCAAGTCCGTGGAGAACGGGTC
CGGGGAGAGTGACCGCCTGAGCAACGACTCCTCGTCGGCCGTGGGCGACCTGGAGAGCCGCAGCGCGGGC
AGCCCCGCCCTGTCCGAGTCCTCGTCCTCGCAGGCCCTGTCGCCGGCCCCCAGCAATGGTGAGAGCTTCC
GCTCCAAGTCCCCGGGCCTGGGCGCCCCGGAGGAGCCCCAGGAAATCCCGCTCAAGACCGAGAGGCCGGA
CAGCCCAGCCGCCGCCCCGGGCAGCGGAGGCGCCCCTGGCCGCGCGGGCATCAAGGAGGAGGCGCCCTTC
AGCCTGCTGTTCCTGAGCAGGGAGCGGGGTAAGTGTCCCAGCACTGTGTGTGGTGTCTGTGGCAAGCCTT
TTGCTTGCAAGAGCGCGTTGGAAATCCACTACCGCAGCCATACTAAGGAGCGGCCATTCGTCTGCGCGCT
CTGCAGGCGAGGGTGCTCCACTATGGGTAATTTAAAACAGCACTTACTGACACACAGATTGAAAGAGCTG
CCTTCTCAGTTATTTGACCCCAACTTTGCTCTAGGTCCCAGCCAAAGCACTCCTAGCCTGATCTCCAGCG
CCGCACCCACCATGATCAAAATGGAAGTGAACGGTCACGGCAAGGCCATGGCGCTGGGCGAGGGTCCCCC
GCTGCCCGCGGGCGTCCAGGTCCCCGCCGGGCCTCAGACAGTGATGGGCCCGGGCCTGGCGCCCATGCTG
GCCCCCCCACCGCGCCGGACGCCCAAGCAGCACAACTGCCAGTCGTGCGGGAAGACCTTCTCCTCGGCCA
GCGCCCTGCAGATCCATGAGCGCACGCACACCGGCGAGAAGCCGTTCGGCTGCACCATCTGCGGCCGGGC
CTTCACCACTAAGGGCAACCTCAAGGTGCACATGGGGACACACATGTGGAATAACGCCCCCGCGAGACGC
GGCCGCCGCCTGTCTGTGGAGAACCCCATGGCTCTCCTAGGGGGTGATGCCCTGAAGTTCTCTGAAATGT
TCCAGAAGGACCTGGCAGCTCGGGCAATGAACGTCGACCCCAGTTTTTGGAACCAGTATGCTGCAGCCAT
CACTAACGGGCTCGCCATGAAGAACAACGAGATCTCCGTCATCCAGAACGGCGGCATCCCCCAGCTCCCC
GTGAGTCTTGGGGGCAGCGCCCTCCCCCCTCTGGGCAGCATGGCCAGTGGGATGGACAAAGCACGCACTG
GCAGTAGCCCACCCATCGTCAGCTTGGACAAAGCGAGCTCAGAAACAGCAGCCAGCCGCCCATTCACGCG
GTTTATCGAGGATAACAAGGAGATTGGTATCAACTAGTAATGAACTAGTCCGTAACTTGAAAGTATTTCG
ATTTCTTGGCTTTATATATCTTGTGGAAAGGACGAGTTCTTAAACGCCATCTGGTTCTAACGCGTTAAGT
CGACAATCAACCTCTGGATTACAAAATTTGTGAAAGATTGACTGGTATTCTTAACTATGTTGCTCCTTTT
ACGCTATGTGGATACGCTGCTTTAATGCCTTTGTATCATGCTATTGCTTCCCGTATGGCTTTCATTTTCT
CCTCCTTGTATAAATCCTGGTTGCTGTCTCTTTATGAGGAGTTGTGGCCCGTTGTCAGGCAACGTGGCGT
GGTGTGCACTGTGTTTGCTGACGCAACCCCCACTGGTTGGGGCATTGCCACCACCTGTCAGCTCCTTTCC
GGGACTTTCGCTTTCCCCCTCCCTATTGCCACGGCGGAACTCATCGCCGCCTGCCTTGCCCGCTGCTGGA
CAGGGGCTCGGCTGTTGGGCACTGACAATTCCGTGGTGTTGTCGGGGAAATCATCGTCCTTTCCTTGGCT
GCTCGCCTGTGTTGCCACCTGGATTCTGCGCGGGACGTCCTTCTGCTACGTCCCTTCGGCCCTCAATCCA
GCGGACCTTCCTTCCCGCGGCCTGCTGCCGGCTCTGCGGCCTCTTCCGCGTCTTCGCCTTCGCCCTCAGA
CGAGTCGGATCTCCCTTTGGGCCGCCTCCCCGCGTCGACTTTAAGACCAATGACTTACAAGGCAGCTGTA
GATCTTAGCCACTTTTTAAAAGAAAAGGGGGGACTGGAAGGGCTAATTCACTCCCAACGAAGACAAGATC
TGCTTTTTGCTTGTACTGGGTCTCTCTGGTTAGACCAGATCTGAGCCTGGGAGCTCTCTGGCTAACTAGG
GAACCCACTGCTTAAGCCTCAATAAAGCTTGCCTTGAGTGCTTCAAGTAGTGTGTGCCCGTCTGTTGTGT
GACTCTGGTAACTAGAGATCCCTCAGACCCTTTTAGTCAGTGTGGAAAATCTCTAGCAGTACGTATAGTA
GTTCATGTCATCTTATTATTCAGTATTTATAACTTGCAAAGAAATGAATATCAGAGAGTGAGAGGAACTT
GTTTATTGCAGCTTATAATGGTTACAAATAAAGCAATAGCATCACAAATTTCACAAATAAAGCATTTTTT
TCACTGCATTCTAGTTGTGGTTTGTCCAAACTCATCAATGTATCTTATCATGTCTGGCTCTAGCTATCCC
GCCCCTAACTCCGCCCATCCCGCCCCTAACTCCGCCCAGTTCCGCCCATTCTCCGCCCCATGGCTGACTA
ATTTTTTTTATTTATGCAGAGGCCGAGGCCGCCTCGGCCTCTGAGCTATTCCAGAAGTAGTGAGGAGGCT
TTTTTGGAGGCCTAGGGACGTACCCAATTCGCCCTATAGTGAGTCGTATTACGCGCGCTCACTGGCCGTC
GTTTTACAACGTCGTGACTGGGAAAACCCTGGCGTTACCCAACTTAATCGCCTTGCAGCACATCCCCCTT
TCGCCAGCTGGCGTAATAGCGAAGAGGCCCGCACCGATCGCCCTTCCCAACAGTTGCGCAGCCTGAATGG
CGAATGGG
[124 nt withheld, positions 9599-9722]
C
[91 nt withheld, positions 9724-9814]
A
[49 nt withheld, positions 9816-9864]
CCTTTGACGTTGGAGTCCACGTTCTTT
[37 nt withheld, positions 9892-9928]
ACCCTATCTCGGTCTATTCTTTTGATTTATAAGGGATTTTGCCGATTTCGGCCTATTGGTTAAAAAATGA
GCTGATTTAACAAAAATTTAACGCGAATTTTAACAAAATATTAACGCTTACAATTTAGGTGGCACTTTTC
GGGGAAATGTGCGCGGAACCCCTATTTGTTTATTTTTCTAAATACATTCAAATATGTATCCGCTCATGAG
ACAATAACCCTGATAAATGCTTCAATAATATTGAAAAAGGAAGAGTATGAGTATTCAACATTTCCGTGTC
GCCCTTATTCCCTTTTTTGCGGCATTTTGCCTTCCTGTTTTTGCTCACCCAGAAACGCTGGTGAAAGTAA
AAGATGCTGAAGATCAGTTGGGTGCACGAGTGGGTTACATCGAACTGGATCTCAACAGCGGTAAGATCCT
TGAGAGTTTTCGCCCCGAAGAACGTTTTCCAATGATGAGCACTTTTAAAGTTCTGCTATGTGGCGCGGTA
TTATCCCGTATTGACGCCGGGCAAGAGCAACTCGGTCGCCGCATACACTATTCTCAGAATGACTTGGTTG
AGTACTCACCAGTCACAGAAAAGCATCTTACGGATGGCATGACAGTAAGAGAATTATGCAGTGCTGCCAT
AACCATGAGTGATAACACTGCGGCCAACTTACTTCTGACAACGATCGGAGGACCGAAGGAGCTAACCGCT
TTTTTGCACAACATGGGGGATCATGTAACTCGCCTTGATCGTTGGGAACCGGAGCTGAATGAAGCCATAC
CAAACGACGAGCGTGACACCACGATGCCTGTAGCAATGGCAACAACGTTGCGCAAACTATTAACTGGCGA
ACTACTTACTCTAGCTTCCCGGCAACAATTAATAGACTGGATGGAGGCGGATAAAGTTGCAGGACCACTT
CTGCGCTCGGCCCTTCCGGCTGGCTGGTTTATTGCTGATAAATCTGGAGCCGGTGAGCGTGGGTCTCGCG
GTATCATTGCAGCACTGGGGCCAGATGGTAAGCCCTCCCGTATCGTAGTTATCTACACGACGGGGAGTCA
GGCAACTATGGATGAACGAAATAGACAGATCGCTGAGATAGGTGCCTCACTGATTAAGCATTGGTAACTG
TCAGACCAAGTTTACTCATATATACTTTAGATTGATTTAAAACTTCATTTTTAATTTAAAAGGATCTAGG
TGAAGATCCTTTTTGATAATCTCATGACCAAAATCCCTTAACGTGAGTTTTCGTTCCACTGAGCGTCAGA
CCCCGTAGAAAAGATCAAAGGATCTTCTTGAGATCCTTTTTTTCTGCGCGTAATCTGCTGCTTGCAAACA
AAAAAACCACCGCTACCAGCGGTGGTTTGTTTGCCGGATCAAGAGCTACCAACTCTTTTTCCGAAGGTAA
CTGGCTTCAGCAGAGCGCAGATACCAAATACTGTTCTTCTAGTGTAGCCGTAGTTAGGCCACCACTTCAA
GAACTCTGTAGCACCGCCTACATACCTCGCTCTGCTAATCCTGTTACCAGTGGCTGCTGCCAGTGGCGAT
AAGTCGTGTCTTACCGGGTTGGACTCAAGACGATAGTTACCGGATAAGGCGCAGCGGTCGGGCTGAACGG
GGGGTTCGTGCACACAGCCCAGCTTGGAGCGAACGACCTACACCGAACTGAGATACCTACAGCGTGAGCT
ATGAGAAAGCGCCACGCTTCCCGAAGGGAGAAAGGCGGACAGGTATCCGGTAAGCGGCAGGGTCGGAACA
GGAGAGCGCACGAGGGAGCTTCCAGGGGGAAACGCCTGGTATCTTTATAGTCCTGTCGGGTTTCGCCACC
TCTGACTTGAGCGTCGATTTTTGTGATGCTCGTCAGGGGGGCGGAGCCTATGGAAAAACGCCAGCAACGC
GGCCTTTTTACGGTTCCTGGCCTTTTGCTGGCCTTTTGCTCACATGTTCTTTCCTGCGTTATCCCCTGAT
TCTGTGGATAACCGTATTACCGCCTTTGAGTGAGCTGATACCGCTCGCCGCAGCCGAACGACCGAGCGCA
GCGAGTCAGTGAGCGAGGAAGCGGAAGAGCGCCCAATACGCAAACCGCCTCTCCCCGCGCGTTGGCCGAT
TCATTAATGCAGCTGGCACGACAGGTTTCCCGACTGGAAAGCGGGCAGTGAGCGCAACGCAATTAATGTG
AGTTAGCTCACTCATTAGGCACCCCAGGCTTTACACTTTATGCTTCCGGCTCGTATGTTGTGTGGAATTG
TGAGCGGATAACAATTTCACACAGGAAACAGCTATGACCATGATTACGCCAAGCGCGCAATTAACCCTCA
CTAAAGGGAACAAAAGCTGGAGCTGCAAGC
Features (pLannotate 1.2.2; 31 found; start..end, strand, type, name):
      5..231     +  promoter       RSV promoter: Rous sarcoma virus enhancer/promoter
    232..412     +  LTR            5' LTR (truncated): truncated 5' long terminal repeat (LTR) from HIV-1
    459..584     +  misc_feature   HIV-1 Ψ: packaging signal of human immunodeficiency virus type 1
    568..931     +  CDS            HIV-1 gag (fragment): gag protein from human immunodeficiency virus 1; gag
   1077..1310    +  misc_feature   RRE: The Rev response element (RRE) of HIV-1 allows for Rev-dependent mRNA export from the nucleus to the cytoplasm.
   1687..1713    +  CDS            Rev (fragment): human immunodeficiency virus 1 (HIV-1) Rev protein; rev; enhances nuclear export of unspliced and incompletely spliced viral mRNAs
   1720..1743    +  promoter       SV40 promoter (fragment): SV40 early promoter
   1744..1815    +  promoter       SV40 promoter (fragment): SV40 enhancer and early promoter
   1839..1974    +  rep_origin     SV40 ori: SV40 origin of replication
   2020..2616    +  CDS            PuroR (fragment): puromycin N-acetyltransferase; pac from Streptomyces; confers resistance to puromycin
   2665..2782    +  misc_feature   cPPT/CTS: central polypurine tract and central termination sequence of HIV-1
   2847..2913    +  CDS            small t antigen (fragment): SV40 (simian virus 40) small t antigen
   2920..4098    +  promoter       EF-1α promoter: strong constitutive promoter for human elongation factor EF-1α
   4115..8014    +  CDS            SALL3: SALL3_HUMAN - Also known as ZNF796. Experimental evidence at protein level: Swiss-Prot protein existence level 1. Probable transcription factor. From Homo sapiens (Human).
   8030..8083    +  promoter       U6 promoter (fragment): RNA polymerase III promoter for human U6 snRNA
   8125..8713    +  misc_feature   WPRE: woodchuck hepatitis virus posttranscriptional regulatory element
   8764..8783    +  misc_feature   cPPT/CTS (fragment): central polypurine tract and central termination sequence of HIV-1
   8785..9018    +  LTR            3' LTR (ΔU3): self-inactivating 3' long terminal repeat (LTR) from HIV-1
   9096..9217    +  polyA_signal   SV40 poly(A) signal: SV40 polyadenylation signal
   9257..9392    +  rep_origin     SV40 ori: SV40 origin of replication
   9413..9431    -  promoter       T7 promoter: promoter for bacteriophage T7 RNA polymerase
   9439..9594    +  CDS            lacZα (fragment): LacZα fragment of β-galactosidase; lacZ fragment
   9599..10027   +  rep_origin     f1 ori (sequence partly withheld): f1 bacteriophage origin of replication; arrow indicates direction of (+) strand synthesis
  10080..10184   +  promoter       AmpR promoter: bla
  10185..11045   +  CDS            AmpR: β-lactamase; bla; confers resistance to ampicillin, carbenicillin, and related antibiotics
  11216..11804   +  rep_origin     ori: high-copy-number ColE1/pMB1/pBR322/pUC origin of replication
  11987..12079   +  CDS            lacI (fragment): lac repressor; lacI; The lac repressor binds to the lac operator to inhibit transcription in E. coli. This inhibition can be relieved by adding lactose or isopropyl-β-D-thiogalactopyranoside (IPTG).
  12092..12113   +  protein_bind   CAP binding site: CAP binding activates transcription in the presence of cAMP. E. coli catabolite activator protein
  12128..12158   +  promoter       lac promoter: promoter for the E. coli lac operon
  12162..12184   +  protein_bind   lac operator (fragment): The lac repressor binds to the lac operator to inhibit transcription in E. coli. This inhibition can be relieved by adding lactose or isopropyl-β-D-thiogalactopyranoside (IPTG). lac repressor encoded by lacI
  12227..12245   +  promoter       T3 promoter: promoter for bacteriophage T3 RNA polymerase
