[The description below was written by a language model from this plasmid's Addgene catalogue record and pLannotate feature annotations shown in this document.]
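Description:
TFORF1286 is a third-generation-style, self-inactivating lentiviral expression plasmid built on the pLX_TRC317 backbone from the Broad Institute Genetic Perturbation Platform. It carries the human transcription factor SALL3 (also known as ZNF796). The sequenced plasmid is about 12.3 kb. In bacteria it is maintained through a high-copy ColE1/pUC-type origin and selected with ampicillin via β-lactamase. An f1 origin and remnants of a lac/lacZα cloning region are also present. The depositor warns that recombination can occur during propagation, as is common for LTR-containing plasmids, and advises checking several colonies.

The viral genome is transcribed from an RSV promoter fused to a truncated HIV-1 5' LTR. Downstream lie the Ψ packaging signal with a gag fragment, the Rev response element for nuclear export of the full-length RNA, and a cPPT/CTS. The genome ends in a ΔU3 3' LTR, which inactivates LTR promoter activity after integration, followed by an SV40 polyadenylation signal.

Two expression units sit within this frame. An SV40 early promoter drives puromycin N-acetyltransferase for selecting transduced mammalian cells, and a full-length EF-1α promoter drives the synthesized SALL3 open reading frame, with a WPRE downstream to enhance transcript stability and expression.

According to the record, each plasmid in this collection also carries a unique 24-bp barcode. The feature table does not annotate it, although a short U6-derived fragment lies between the ORF and the WPRE. The barcodes allow individual transcription factors to be identified in pooled overexpression screens, such as those examining directed differentiation.
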