Addgene plasmid #142777: TFORF1286
Purpose: Lentiviral vector for overexpressing transcription factor ORFs with unique 24-bp barcodes. Barcodes facilitate identification of transcription factors in pooled screens.
Depositing lab: Feng Zhang. Depositing organization: Broad Institute. Publication: A transcription factor atlas of directed differentiation. Joung J, Ma S, Tay T, Geiger-Schuller KR, Kirchgatterer PC, Verdine VK, Guo B, Arias-Garcia MA, Allen WE, Singh A, Kuksenko O, Abudayyeh OO, Gootenberg JS, Fu Z, Macrae RK, Buenrostro JD, Regev A, Zhang F. Cell. 2023 Jan 5;186(1):209-229.e26. doi: 10.1016/j.cell.2022.11.026. PubMed 36608654.
Backbone
  Vector backbone: pLX_TRC317
  Backbone manufacturer: Broad Institute Genetic Perturbation Platform
  Backbone size w/o insert (bp): 8264
  Vector type: Mammalian Expression, Lentiviral
  Selectable markers: Puromycin
Growth in bacteria
  Bacterial resistance: Ampicillin, 100 μg/mL
  Growth temperature: 30°C
  Growth strain: NEB Stable
  Copy number: High Copy
Gene/Insert
  Gene/Insert name: SALL3
  Species: H. sapiens (human)
  Insert size (bp): 4004
  Entrez Gene: SALL3 (a.k.a. ZNF796)
  Promoter: EF1a
  Cloning method: Unknown
  Sequencing primers: 5′ GGGTGGAGACTGAAGTTAGGCCAG; 3′ CACATAGCGTAAAAGGAGCAACATAG
Terms and licenses: Academic/Nonprofit Terms; Industry Terms: Not Available to Industry
Depositor comments: NM_171999,ENST00000537592 . The transcription factor ORF portion of this plasmid was synthesized by Genewiz. Please test multiple small colonies in case of plasmid recombination. To make this collection available in a timely manner, a portion of this collection was not fully sequenced by Addgene. If an Addgene verified full plasmid sequence is not available, please contact us prior to placing an order to request the full sequence.
How to cite: TFORF1286 was a gift from Feng Zhang (Addgene plasmid # 142777 ; http://n2t.net/addgene:142777 ; RRID:Addgene_142777)
