>Addgene plasmid #142777 | TFORF1286 | depositor partial sequence | sequence record 280469 | Insert
ACCGCCACCATGTCTCGGCGCAAGCAGGCCAAGCCCCAGCACCTCAAGTCGGACGAGGAGCTGCTGCCGC
CTGACGGGGCTCCCGAGCACGCCGCCCCGGGGGAAGGTGCGGAGGACGCAGACAGCGGGCCCGAGAGCCG
CAGCGGGGGCGAGGAGACCAGCGTGTGCGAGAAATGCTGCGCCGAGTTCTTCAAGTGGGCGGACTTCCTG
GAGCACCAGCGGAGCTGCACCAAGCTCCCGCCCGTGCTGATCGTGCACGAGGACGCGCCCGCGCCGCCCC
CCGAGGACTTCCCCGAGCCTTCGCCCGCCAGCTCCCCCAGCGAGCGCGCCGAAAGCGAGGCGGCCGAGGA
GGCGGGTGCGGAGGGCGCGGAGGGCGAGGCCAGGCCGGTGGAGAAGGAGGCCGAGCCCATGGACGCGGAA
CCCGCGGGGGACACGCGCGCGCCCCGGCCCCCGCCTGCGGCCCCTGCACCCCCAACGCCCGCCTACGGCG
CGCCCAGCACCAACGTGACCCTGGAGGCGCTGCTGAGCACCAAGGTGGCGGTGGCGCAGTTCTCGCAGGG
CGCGCGCGCGGCAGGCGGCTCGGGAGCAGGTGGAGGCGTGGCAGCTGCAGCCGTGCCCCTGATCCTGGAA
CAGCTCATGGCCCTGCAGCAGCAGCAGATCCACCAGCTGCAGCTCATCGAGCAGATCCGCAGCCAGGTGG
CCCTCATGCAGCGCCCGCCGCCGCGGCCCTCACTCAGCCCCGCGGCCGCCCCGAGCGCACCGGGCCCGGC
CCCCAGCCAGCTGCCCGGGCTGGCCGCGCTCCCGCTGTCGGCCGGGGCCCCTGCCGCCGCCATCGCGGGC
TCGGGCCCCGCCGCCCCGGCCGCCTTCGAGGGCGCGCAGCCGCTGTCCCGGCCCGAGTCTGGCGCCAGCA
CCCCCGGCGGCCCTGCGGAGCCCAGCGCGCCCGCCGCCCCCAGCGCCGCCCCTGCCCCCGCTGCCCCCGC
CCCGGCGCCAGCGCCGCAGAGCGCAGCCTCGTCGCAGCCGCAGAGCGCATCCACGCCGCCTGCCCTGGCC
CCGGGGTCCCTGCTGGGTGCGGCGCCCGGCCTGCCAAGTCCGCTTCTACCTCAGACTTCCGCCAGCGGCG
TCATCTTCCCCAACCCGCTGGTCAGCATCGCGGCCACGGCCAACGCTCTGGACCCGCTGTCCGCGCTCAT
GAAGCACCGCAAGGGCAAGCCGCCCAATGTGTCGGTGTTCGAGCCCAAAGCCAGCGCCGAGGACCCGTTC
TTCAAGCACAAATGCCGCTTCTGCGCCAAGGTCTTCGGCAGCGACAGCGCGCTCCAGATCCACCTGCGCT
CGCACACAGGCGAGCGGCCCTTCAAGTGCAACATCTGCGGGAACCGCTTCTCCACCAAAGGCAACCTGAA
GGTGCACTTCCAGAGGCACAAGGAGAAGTACCCCCACATCCAGATGAACCCTTACCCGGTCCCCGAGTAC
CTGGACAACGTGCCCACCTGCTCGGGCATCCCCTACGGCATGTCGCTGCCCCCCGAGAAGCCCGTGACCA
CCTGGCTGGACAGCAAGCCCGTGCTGCCCACCGTGCCCACGTCCGTGGGGCTGCAACTGCCGCCCACTGT
CCCTGGCGCGCACGGCTACGCCGACTCTCCCAGCGCCACCCCAGCCAGCCGCTCCCCGCAGAGGCCCTCG
CCCGCCTCCAGCGAGTGCGCCTCCTTGTCCCCAGGCCTCAACCACGTGGAGTCCGGCGTGTCGGCCACCG
CCGAGTCCCCACAGTCGCTCCTCGGCGGGCCGCCCCTCACTAAAGCCGAGCCCGTCAGCCTGCCCTGCAC
CAACGCCAGGGCCGGGGACGCTCCCGTGGGCGCGCAGGCTAGCGCTGCACCCACATCGGTGGACGGCGCA
CCCACGAGCCTCGGCAGCCCCGGGCTGCCCGCCGTCTCCGAGCAGTTCAAGGCCCAGTTTCCGTTCGGGG
GGCTGCTAGACTCGATGCAAACGTCGGAAACCTCGAAGCTGCAGCAGCTGGTGGAGAACATCGACAAGAA
GATGACGGACCCGAACCAGTGCGTCATCTGCCACCGGGTGCTGAGCTGCCAGAGCGCGCTGAAGATGCAC
TACCGGACGCACACGGGGGAGCGGCCGTTCAAGTGCAAGATCTGCGGCCGCGCCTTCACCACCAAGGGCA
ACCTCAAGACGCACTTCGGCGTGCACCGTGCAAAGCCGCCCCTGCGCGTGCAGCACTCCTGCCCCATCTG
CCAGAAGAAGTTCACCAACGCCGTGGTCCTGCAGCAGCACATCCGCATGCACATGGGCGGCCAGATCCCC
AACACGCCGCTGCCGGAGGGCTTCCAGGATGCCATGGACTCCGAGCTGGCCTACGACGACAAGAACGCGG
AGACCCTGAGCAGCTACGATGACGACATGGACGAGAACTCCATGGAGGACGACGCTGAGCTGAAGGACGC
GGCCACCGACCCGGCCAAGCCACTCCTGTCCTACGCGGGGTCCTGCCCGCCCTCCCCGCCCTCGGTCATC
TCCAGCATTGCCGCCCTGGAGAACCAGATGAAGATGATCGACTCGGTCATGAGCTGCCAGCAGCTGACCG
GCCTCAAGTCCGTGGAGAACGGGTCCGGGGAGAGTGACCGCCTGAGCAACGACTCCTCGTCGGCCGTGGG
CGACCTGGAGAGCCGCAGCGCGGGCAGCCCCGCCCTGTCCGAGTCCTCGTCCTCGCAGGCCCTGTCGCCG
GCCCCCAGCAATGGTGAGAGCTTCCGCTCCAAGTCCCCGGGCCTGGGCGCCCCGGAGGAGCCCCAGGAAA
TCCCGCTCAAGACCGAGAGGCCGGACAGCCCAGCCGCCGCCCCGGGCAGCGGAGGCGCCCCTGGCCGCGC
GGGCATCAAGGAGGAGGCGCCCTTCAGCCTGCTGTTCCTGAGCAGGGAGCGGGGTAAGTGTCCCAGCACT
GTGTGTGGTGTCTGTGGCAAGCCTTTTGCTTGCAAGAGCGCGTTGGAAATCCACTACCGCAGCCATACTA
AGGAGCGGCCATTCGTCTGCGCGCTCTGCAGGCGAGGGTGCTCCACTATGGGTAATTTAAAACAGCACTT
ACTGACACACAGATTGAAAGAGCTGCCTTCTCAGTTATTTGACCCCAACTTTGCTCTAGGTCCCAGCCAA
AGCACTCCTAGCCTGATCTCCAGCGCCGCACCCACCATGATCAAAATGGAAGTGAACGGTCACGGCAAGG
CCATGGCGCTGGGCGAGGGTCCCCCGCTGCCCGCGGGCGTCCAGGTCCCCGCCGGGCCTCAGACAGTGAT
GGGCCCGGGCCTGGCGCCCATGCTGGCCCCCCCACCGCGCCGGACGCCCAAGCAGCACAACTGCCAGTCG
TGCGGGAAGACCTTCTCCTCGGCCAGCGCCCTGCAGATCCATGAGCGCACGCACACCGGCGAGAAGCCGT
TCGGCTGCACCATCTGCGGCCGGGCCTTCACCACTAAGGGCAACCTCAAGGTGCACATGGGGACACACAT
GTGGAATAACGCCCCCGCGAGACGCGGCCGCCGCCTGTCTGTGGAGAACCCCATGGCTCTCCTAGGGGGT
GATGCCCTGAAGTTCTCTGAAATGTTCCAGAAGGACCTGGCAGCTCGGGCAATGAACGTCGACCCCAGTT
TTTGGAACCAGTATGCTGCAGCCATCACTAACGGGCTCGCCATGAAGAACAACGAGATCTCCGTCATCCA
GAACGGCGGCATCCCCCAGCTCCCCGTGAGTCTTGGGGGCAGCGCCCTCCCCCCTCTGGGCAGCATGGCC
AGTGGGATGGACAAAGCACGCACTGGCAGTAGCCCACCCATCGTCAGCTTGGACAAAGCGAGCTCAGAAA
CAGCAGCCAGCCGCCCATTCACGCGGTTTATCGAGGATAACAAGGAGATTGGTATCAACTAGTAATGAAC
TAGTCCGTAACTTGAAAGTATTTCGATTTCTTGGCTTTATATATCTTGTGGAAAGGACGAGTTCTTAAAC
GCCATCTGGTTCTA
