>Addgene plasmid #142777 | TFORF1286 | depositor partial sequence | sequence record 280470 | Barcode
GTTCTTAAACGCCATCTGGTTCTA
